>Addgene plasmid #50638 | pHIS3p:Venus-Tub1+3'UTR::URA3 | depositor full sequence | sequence record 75753 | Full Sequence
AACACCCGCTGACGCGCCCTGACGGGCTTGTCTGCTCCCGGCATCCGCTTACAGACAAGCTGTGACCGTC
TCCGGGAGCTGCATGTGTCAGAGGTTTTCACCGTCATCACCGAAACGCGCGAGACGAAAGGGCCTCGTGA
TACGCCTATTTTTATAGGTTAATGTCATGATAATAATGGTTTCTTAGACGTCAGGTGGCACTTTTCGGGG
AAATGTGCGCGGAACCCCTATTTGTTTATTTTTCTAAATACATTCAAATATGTATCCGCTCATGAGACAA
TAACCCTGATAAATGCTTCAATAATATTGAAAAAGGAAGAGTATGAGTATTCAACATTTCCGTGTCGCCC
TTATTCCCTTTTTTGCGGCATTTTGCCTTCCTGTTTTTGCTCACCCAGAAACGCTGGTGAAAGTAAAAGA
TGCTGAAGATCAGTTGGGTGCACGAGTGGGTTACATCGAACTGGATCTCAACAGCGGTAAGATCCTTGAG
AGTTTTCGCCCCGAAGAACGTTTTCCAATGATGAGCACTTTTAAAGTTCTGCTATGTGGCGCGGTATTAT
CCCGTATTGACGCCGGGCAAGAGCAACTCGGTCGCCGCATACACTATTCTCAGAATGACTTGGTTGAGTA
CTCACCAGTCACAGAAAAGCATCTTACGGATGGCATGACAGTAAGAGAATTATGCAGTGCTGCCATAACC
ATGAGTGATAACACTGCGGCCAACTTACTTCTGACAACGATCGGAGGACCGAAGGAGCTAACCGCTTTTT
TGCACAACATGGGGGATCATGTAACTCGCCTTGATCGTTGGGAACCGGAGCTGAATGAAGCCATACCAAA
CGACGAGCGTGACACCACGATGCCTGTAGCAATGGCAACAACGTTGCGCAAACTATTAACTGGCGAACTA
CTTACTCTAGCTTCCCGGCAACAATTAATAGACTGGATGGAGGCGGATAAAGTTGCAGGACCACTTCTGC
GCTCGGCCCTTCCGGCTGGCTGGTTTATTGCTGATAAATCTGGAGCCGGTGAGCGTGGGTCTCGCGGTAT
CATTGCAGCACTGGGGCCAGATGGTAAGCCCTCCCGTATCGTAGTTATCTACACGACGGGGAGTCAGGCA
ACTATGGATGAACGAAATAGACAGATCGCTGAGATAGGTGCCTCACTGATTAAGCATTGGTAACTGTCAG
ACCAAGTTTACTCATATATACTTTAGATTGATTTAAAACTTCATTTTTAATTTAAAAGGATCTAGGTGAA
GATCCTTTTTGATAATCTCATGACCAAAATCCCTTAACGTGAGTTTTCGTTCCACTGAGCGTCAGACCCC
GTAGAAAAGATCAAAGGATCTTCTTGAGATCCTTTTTTTCTGCGCGTAATCTGCTGCTTGCAAACAAAAA
AACCACCGCTACCAGCGGTGGTTTGTTTGCCGGATCAAGAGCTACCAACTCTTTTTCCGAAGGTAACTGG
CTTCAGCAGAGCGCAGATACCAAATACTGTCCTTCTAGTGTAGCCGTAGTTAGGCCACCACTTCAAGAAC
TCTGTAGCACCGCCTACATACCTCGCTCTGCTAATCCTGTTACCAGTGGCTGCTGCCAGTGGCGATAAGT
CGTGTCTTACCGGGTTGGACTCAAGACGATAGTTACCGGATAAGGCGCAGCGGTCGGGCTGAACGGGGGG
TTCGTGCACACAGCCCAGCTTGGAGCGAACGACCTACACCGAACTGAGATACCTACAGCGTGAGCATTGA
GAAAGCGCCACGCTTCCCGAAGGGAGAAAGGCGGACAGGTATCCGGTAAGCGGCAGGGTCGGAACAGGAG
AGCGCACGAGGGAGCTTCCAGGGGGAAACGCCTGGTATCTTTATAGTCCTGTCGGGTTTCGCCACCTCTG
ACTTGAGCGTCGATTTTTGTGATGCTCGTCAGGGGGGCGGAGCCTATGGAAAAACGCCAGCAACGCGGCC
TTTTTACGGTTCCTGGCCTTTTGCTGGCCTTTTGCTCACATGTTCTTTCCTGCGTTATCCCCTGATTCTG
TGGATAACCGTATTACCGCCTTTGAGTGAGCTGATACCGCTCGCCGCAGCCGAACGACCGAGCGCAGCGA
GTCAGTGAGCGAGGAAGCGGAAGAGCGCCCAATACGCAAACCGCCTCTCCCCGCGCGTTGGCCGATTCAT
TAATGCAGGTTAACCTGGCTTATCGAAATTAATACGACTCACTATAGGGAGACCGGCAGATCCGCGGCCG
CATAGGCCACTAGTTAACTATGCGGCATCAGAGCAGATTGTACTGAGAGTGCACCATACCACCTTTTCAA
TTCATCATTTTTTTTTTATTCTTTTTTTTGATTTCGGTTTCCTTGAAATTTTTTTGATTCGGTAATCTCC
GAACAGAAGGAAGAACGAAGGAAGGAGCACAGACTTAGATTGGTATATATACGCATATGTAGTGTTGAAG
AAACATGAAATTGCCCAGTATTCTTAACCCAACTGCACAGAACAAAAACCTGCAGGAAACGAAGATAAAT
CATGTCGAAAGCTACATATAAGGAACGTGCTGCTACTCATCCTAGTCCTGTTGCTGCCAAGCTATTTAAT
ATCATGCACGAAAAGCAAACAAACTTGTGTGCTTCATTGGATGTTCGTACCACCAAGGAATTACTGGAGT
TAGTTGAAGCATTAGGTCCCAAAATTTGTTTACTAAAAACACATGTGGATATCTTGACTGATTTTTCCAT
GGAGGGCACAGTTAAGCCGCTAAAGGCATTATCCGCCAAGTACAATTTTTTACTCTTCGAAGACAGAAAA
TTTGCTGACATTGGTAATACAGTCAAATTGCAGTACTCTGCGGGTGTATACAGAATAGCAGAATGGGCAG
ACATTACGAATGCACACGGTGTGGTGGGCCCAGGTATTGTTAGCGGTTTGAAGCAGGCGGCAGAAGAAGT
AACAAAGGAACCTAGAGGCCTTTTGATGTTAGCAGAATTGTCATGCAAGGGCTCCCTATCTACTGGAGAA
TATACTAAGGGTACTGTTGACATTGCGAAGAGCGACAAAGATTTTGTTATCGGCTTTATTGCTCAAAGAG
ACATGGGTGGAAGAGATGAAGGTTACGATTGGTTGATTATGACACCCGGTGTGGGTTTAGATGACAAGGG
AGACGCATTGGGTCAACAGTATAGAACCGTGGATGATGTGGTCTCTACAGGATCTGACATTATTATTGTT
GGAAGAGGACTATTTGCAAAGGGAAGGGATGCTAAGGTAGAGGGTGAACGTTACAGAAAAGCAGGCTGGG
AAGCATATTTGAGAAGATGCGGCCAGCAAAACTAAAAAACTGTATTATAAGTAAATGCATGTATACTAAA
CTCACAAATTAGAGCTTCAATTTAATTATATCAGTTATTACCCTATGCGGTGTGAAATACCGCACAGATG
CGTAAGGAGAAAATACCGCATCAGGGGCGCGCCTTAATTAACCACTAAAGGGAACAAAAGCTGGTACCCT
ATTACTCTTGGCCTCCTCTAGTACACTCTATATTTTTTTATGCCTCGGTAATGATTTTCATTTTTTTTTT
CCACCTAGCGGATGACTCTTTTTTTTTCTTAGCGATTGGCATTATCACATAATGAATTATACATTATATA
AAGTAATGTGATTTCTTCGAAGAATATACTAAAAAATGAGCAGGCAAGATAAACGAAGGCAAAGCATGTC
TAAAGGTGAAGAATTATTCACTGGTGTTGTCCCAATTTTGGTTGAATTAGATGGTGATGTTAATGGTCAC
AAATTTTCTGTCTCCGGTGAAGGTGAAGGTGATGCTACTTACGGTAAATTGACCTTAAAATTGATTTGTA
CTACTGGTAAATTGCCAGTTCCATGGCCAACCTTAGTCACTACTTTAGGTTATGGTTTGCAATGTTTTGC
TAGATACCCAGATCATATGAAACAACATGACTTTTTCAAGTCTGCCATGCCAGAAGGTTATGTTCAAGAA
AGAACTATTTTTTTCAAAGATGACGGTAACTACAAGACCAGAGCTGAAGTCAAGTTTGAAGGTGATACCT
TAGTTAATAGAATCGAATTAAAAGGTATTGATTTTAAAGAAGATGGTAACATTTTAGGTCACAAATTGGA
ATACAACTATAACTCTCACAATGTTTACATCACTGCTGACAAACAAAAGAATGGTATCAAAGCTAACTTC
AAAATTAGACACAACATTGAAGATGGTGGTGTTCAATTAGCTGACCATTATCAACAAAATACTCCAATTG
GTGATGGTCCAGTCTTGTTACCAGACAACCATTACTTATCCTATCAATCTGCCTTATCCAAAGATCCAAA
CGAAAAGAGAGACCACATGGTCTTGTTAGAATTTGTTACTGCTGCTGGTATTACCCATGGTATGGATGAA
TTGTACAAAGGATCCATGAGAGAAGTTATTAGTATTAATGGTATGTTCGATTTGCCCGTCCAGGCTAGAT
CTTTTTTTTGTTAGTTCATTTTGGCGTTTCATCTTTCATTACTAACTTCAACGCAAAATTTTTTTTTTTT
TGATTTCTCTTTACAGTCGGTCAAGCTGGTTGTCAGATTGGTAATGCCTGTTGGGAATTATATTCCCTTG
AGCACGGTATTAAGCCGGATGGACATCTAGAAGATGGCCTTTCAAAGCCGAAGGGAGGAGAAGAGGGTTT
CTCCACGTTTTTCCATGAAACCGGCTACGGTAAGTTCGTTCCAAGGGCTATTTACGTGGATTTAGAGCCC
AACGTTATTGACGAAGTCCGTAACGGTCCTTACAAGGACTTGTTCCATCCAGAACAGTTGATCAGTGGTA
AGGAGGACGCGGCTAATAATTATGCAAGAGGCCATTACACCGTTGGTAGAGAAATTTTGGGCGATGTTCT
GGATAGGATTAGAAAACTGGCAGACCAATGTGATGGGTTACAAGGGTTCTTGTTTACCCATTCTCTTGGT
GGTGGTACTGGTTCCGGTCTAGGGTCCTTACTGTTGGAAGAACTATCCGCTGAATACGGTAAGAAATCCA
AGCTGGAATTTGCCGTATACCCTGCTCCACAAGTGTCTACTTCTGTGGTTGAGCCTTACAACACAGTTTT
AACTACACATACTACATTGGAACATGCAGATTGTACTTTCATGGTCGATAATGAGGCTATTTACGACATG
TGCAAAAGAAACTTGGATATCCCAAGACCAAGCTTTGCAAACTTAAACAACCTAATTGCTCAAGTGGTAT
CATCTGTTACAGCATCATTGAGATTCGACGGTTCATTAAATGTAGATTTGAACGAATTTCAAACCAATTT
GGTTCCATATCCAAGAATTCATTTCCCCTTAGTTTCATATTCTCCAGTCTTATCCAAATCAAAGGCATTC
CATGAGTCCAACTCTGTGTCAGAAATTACAAACGCTTGTTTTGAACCTGGTAACCAGATGGTCAAGTGTG
ATCCAAGAGATGGTAAATACATGGCTACTTGTCTGTTATACAGGGGTGATGTGGTAACAAGAGATGTTCA
AAGAGCTGTCGAGCAGGTGAAAAACAAGAAGACCGTCCAATTGGTTGATTGGTGTCCAACTGGTTTCAAG
ATCGGTATTTGCTACGAACCTCCAACTGCCACACCAAACTCACAATTGGCCACTGTGGATAGGGCCGTCT
GTATGTTGTCAAATACCACATCCATTGCTGAGGCTTGGAAGAGAATCGATAGAAAATTCGATTTAATGTA
TGCCAAACGTGCTTTCGTCCACTGGTATGTCGGTGAAGGTATGGAAGAAGGTGAATTCACCGAAGCTAGA
GAAGATTTGGCTGCTTTAGAAAGAGATTACATCGAAGTGGGTGCCGACTCATACGCTGAGGAAGAGGAAT
TTTAAGGTTCACTCTCGCCCCCAACCTCCTTATCCTTTCTATATTTCAAGTATATTGTAAAAAAAAAAAT
TCCCCCTACTGTTATATCTCTTTGGTGATATCTTATCTATAATCTACTTATTATATTTCTCTAATATCTA
TGTACAAAAAATAAAAAAAAAAACCATTCTCCTTCTCTAACCTGCATTTGATGAAAGCTTAGTAAGTCTC
ATCGTAGTTGATGGGCCAAAGACATTTGTACTTGTTTCATCAGATTCTTACATCACCCATTTCCATGATT
ATTTCACGGATTTCATTAGTAATTGCATTTTTGTATCCCTAGTTCCTTTTCTCCCGCCTTGCCGTCGAAT
TGAAAAAAAAAATGGAAATGAGGACATCTTCCATTGATATCCAGGACAAAGCAAGAGTAGAAGTAACTAT
TAGCAAGGAGAATTCCAAAAATAGTGAACTTCAAGGTAAGCAGATCTATAGTTTCAATATCTGATTTTCT
GCTTTTCAAAACTTAAAATTCATTAGAAGGTAAAACAAGAACCCGTAAAATTAAAGTTACCGATATTATC
AGGTTTTTCACCCCATGTCTACTATCCCATTTAGAAAGAACTATGTGTTCAAAAACTGGGCCGGTCGACC
TGCAGCGTACGAAGCTTCAGCTGGCGGCCGCGTTCTATAGTGTCACCTAAATCGTATGTGTATGATACAT
AAGGTTATGTATTAATTGTAGCCGCGTTCTAACGACAATATGTCCATATGGTGCACTCTCAGTACAATCT
GCTCTGATGCCGCATAGTTAAGCCAGCCCCGACACCCGCC
Features (pLannotate 1.2.2; 16 found; start..end, strand, type, name):
     88..123     -  CDS            rop (fragment): Rop protein, which maintains plasmids at low copy number; rop
    218..322     +  promoter       AmpR promoter: bla
    323..1183    +  CDS            AmpR: β-lactamase; bla; confers resistance to ampicillin, carbenicillin, and related antibiotics
   1354..1942    +  rep_origin     ori: high-copy-number ColE1/pMB1/pBR322/pUC origin of replication
   2125..2178    +  CDS            lacI (fragment): lac repressor; lacI; The lac repressor binds to the lac operator to inhibit transcription in E. coli. This inhibition can be relieved by adding lactose or isopropyl-β-D-thiogalactopyranoside (IPTG).
   2200..2218    +  promoter       T7 promoter: promoter for bacteriophage T7 RNA polymerase
   2254..2298    +  misc_feature   bom (fragment): basis of mobility region from pBR322
   2306..2521    +  promoter       URA3 promoter: S. cerevisiae URA3
   2522..3325    +  CDS            URA3: orotidine-5'-phosphate decarboxylase, required for uracil biosynthesis; S. cerevisiae URA3; yeast auxotrophic marker, counterselectable with 5-fluoroorotic acid (5-FOA)
   3404..3455    +  misc_feature   bom (fragment): basis of mobility region from pBR322
   3518..3704    +  promoter       HIS3 promoter: S. cerevisiae HIS3
   3709..4419    +  CDS            Venus: Venus is a basic (constitutively fluorescent) yellow fluorescent protein published in 2002, derived from Aequorea victoria. It is reported to be a rapidly-maturing weak dimer with moderate acid sensitivity.
   4566..5882    +  CDS            TUB1: TBA1_YEAST - Experimental evidence at protein level: Swiss-Prot protein existence level 1. Tubulin is the major constituent of microtubules. It binds two moles of GTP, one at an exchangeable site on the beta chain and one at a non-exchangeable site on the alpha chain. From Saccharomyces cerevisiae (strain ATCC 204508 / S288c) (Baker's yeast).
   6455..6520    +  CDS            ALO1 (fragment): ALO_YEAST - Experimental evidence at protein level: Swiss-Prot protein existence level 1. Can oxidize L-gulono-1,4-lactone as well as D-arabinono-1,4- lactone and L-galactono-1,4-lactone. From Saccharomyces cerevisiae (strain ATCC 204508 / S288c) (Baker's yeast).
   6544..6562    -  promoter       SP6 promoter: promoter for bacteriophage SP6 RNA polymerase
   6625..6676    -  misc_feature   bom (fragment): basis of mobility region from pBR322
