[The description below was written by a language model from this plasmid's Addgene catalogue record and pLannotate feature annotations shown in this document.]
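Description:
pHIS3p:Venus-Tub1+3'UTR::URA3 is a yeast expression plasmid built on the pFA6a backbone for fluorescently labelling microtubules in Saccharomyces cerevisiae. It is maintained in E. coli as a high-copy plasmid through a ColE1/pUC-type origin and selected with ampicillin via the β-lactamase gene. No yeast replication origin or centromere appears in the feature table, which is consistent with an integrating design, although the record does not state the integration strategy or target locus. Selection in yeast relies on a URA3 cassette with its own promoter, an auxotrophic marker that restores uracil prototrophy and can be counterselected with 5-fluoroorotic acid.

The payload is an N-terminal fusion of Venus, a rapidly maturing yellow fluorescent protein derived from Aequorea victoria GFP, to Tub1, the budding yeast α-tubulin, transcribed from the HIS3 promoter. A gap of roughly 150 nt lies between the annotated Venus and TUB1 coding regions; the record does not say what it contains. Downstream of the TUB1 coding sequence, about 600 nt of unannotated sequence followed by a short fragment matching ALO1 fits the native TUB1 3'UTR and flanking genomic region indicated in the plasmid name. T7 and SP6 promoters flank the marker and expression cassettes and serve as sequencing primer sites. The small rop, lacI and bom fragments are probably backbone remnants or spurious annotation matches and have no evident function.

The plasmid belongs to a set of improved constructs for fluorescent protein tagging of microtubules, in which labelled α-tubulin incorporates into microtubules so they can be imaged in living yeast cells.
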