Addgene plasmid #50638: pHIS3p:Venus-Tub1+3'UTR::URA3
Depositing lab: Wei-Lih Lee. Depositing organization: University of Massachusetts, Amherst. Publication: Improved Plasmids for Fluorescent Protein Tagging of Microtubules in Saccharomyces cerevisiae. Markus SM, Omer S, Baranowski K, Lee WL. Traffic. 2015 Jul;16(7):773-86. doi: 10.1111/tra.12276. Epub 2015 Apr 28. PubMed 25711127.
Backbone
  Vector backbone: pFA6a
  Vector type: Yeast Expression
  Selectable markers: URA3
Growth in bacteria
  Bacterial resistance: Ampicillin, 100 μg/mL
  Growth temperature: 37°C
  Growth strain: DH5alpha
  Copy number: High Copy
Gene/Insert
  Gene/Insert name: Venus-Tub1 (alt name: Venus-a-tubulin)
  Species: S. cerevisiae (budding yeast)
  Insert size (bp): 2180
  Promoter: HIS3p
  Tag / fusion protein: Venus (N terminal on insert)
  Cloning method: Restriction Enzyme; 5′ cloning site XhoI (destroyed during cloning); 3′ cloning site SalI (not destroyed)
  Sequencing primers: 5′ T7; 3′ SP6
Terms and licenses: Academic/Nonprofit Terms; Industry Terms: Not Available to Industry
How to cite: pHIS3p:Venus-Tub1+3'UTR::URA3 was a gift from Wei-Lih Lee (Addgene plasmid # 50638 ; http://n2t.net/addgene:50638 ; RRID:Addgene_50638)
