>Addgene plasmid #50638 | pHIS3p:Venus-Tub1+3'UTR::URA3 | addgene partial sequence | sequence record 76863 | T7 5'-TAATACGACTCACTATAGGG-3'
ACTATGCGGCATCAGAGCAGATTGTACTGAGAGTGCACCATACCACCTTTTCAATTCATCATTTTTTTTT
TATTCTTTTTTTTGATTTCGGTTTCCTTGAAATTTTTTTGATTCGGTAATCTCCGAACAGAAGGAAGAAC
GAAGGAAGGAGCACAGACTTAGATTGGTATATATACGCATATGTAGTGTTGAAGAAACATGAAATTGCCC
AGTATTCTTAACCCAACTGCACAGAACAAAAACCTGCAGGAAACGAAGATAAATCATGTCGAAAGCTACA
TATAAGGAACGTGCTGCTACTCATCCTAGTCCTGTTGCTGCCAAGCTATTTAATATCATGCACGAAAAGC
AAACAAACTTGTGTGCTTCATTGGATGTTCGTACCACCAAGGAATTACTGGAGTTAGTTGAAGCATTAGG
TCCCAAAATTTGTTTACTAAAAACACATGTGGATATCTTGACTGATTTTTCCATGGAGGGCACAGTTAAG
CCGCTAAAGGCATTATCCGCCAAGTACAATTTTTTACTCTTCGAAGACAGAAAATTTGCTGACATTGGTA
ATACAGTCAAATTGCAGTACTCTGCGGGTGTATACAGAATAGCAGAATGGGCAGACATTACGAATGCACA
CGGTGTGGTGGGCCCAGGTATTGTTAGCGGTTTGAAGCAGGCGGCAGAAGAAGTAACAAAGGAACCTAGA
GGCCTTTTGATGTTAGCAGAATTGTCATGCAAGGGCTCCCTATCTACTGGAGAATATACTAAGGGTACTG
TTGACATTGCGAAGAGCGACAAAGATTTTGTTATCGGCTTTATTGCTCAAAGAGACATGGGTGGAAGAGA
TGAAGGTTACGATTGGTTGATTATGACACCCGGTGTGGGTTTAGATGACAAGGGAGACGCATTGGGTCAA
CAGTATAGAACCGTGGATGATGTGGTCTCTACAGGATCTGA
