>Addgene plasmid #50638 | pHIS3p:Venus-Tub1+3'UTR::URA3 | addgene partial sequence | sequence record 77468 | yTUB1-R 5'-TTGCGTTGAAGTTAGTAATGAAAGA-3'
TTCTCTCATGGATCCTTTGTACAATTCATCCATACCATGGGTAATACCAGCAGCAGTAACAAATTCTAAC
AAGACCATGTGGTCTCTCTTTTCGTTTGGATCTTTGGATAAGGCAGATTGATAGGATAAGTAATGGTTGT
CTGGTAACAAGACTGGACCATCACCAATTGGAGTATTTTGTTGATAATGGTCAGCTAATTGAACACCACC
ATCTTCAATGTTGTGTCTAATTTTGAAGTTAGCTTTGATACCATTCTTTTGTTTGTCAGCAGTGATGTAA
ACATTGTGAGAGTTATAGTTGTATTCCAATTTGTGACCTAAAATGTTACCATCTTCTTTAAAATCAATAC
CTTTTAATTCGATTCTATTAACTAAGGTATCACCTTCAAACTTGACTTCAGCTCTGGTCTTGTAGTTACC
GTCATCTTTGAAAAAAATAGTTCTTTCTTGAACATAACCTTCTGGCATGGCAGACTTGAAAAAGTCATGT
TGTTTCATATGATCTGGGTATCTAGCAAAACATTGCAAACCATAACCTAAAGTAGTGACTAAGGTTGGCC
ATGGAACTGGCAATTTACCAGTAGTACAAATCAATTTTAAGGTCAATTTACCGTAAGTAGCATCACCTTC
ACCTTCACCGGAGACAGAAAATTTGTGACCATTAACATCACCATCTAATTCAACCAAAATTGGGACAACA
CCAGTGAATAATTCTTCACCTTTAGACATGCTTTGCCTTCGTTTATCTTGCCTGCTCATTTTTTAGTATA
TTCTTCGAAGAAATCACATTACTTTATATAA
