>Addgene plasmid #50638 | pHIS3p:Venus-Tub1+3'UTR::URA3 | addgene partial sequence | sequence record 78082 | Sp6
ACGCTGCAGGTCGACCGGCCCAGTTTTTGAACACATAGTTCTTTCTAAATGGGATAGTAGACATGGGGTG
AAAAACCTGATAATATCGGTAACTTTAATTTTACGGGTTCTTGTTTTACCTTCTAATGAATTTTAAGTTT
TGAAAAGCAGAAAATCAGATATTGAAACTATAGATCTGCTTACCTTGAAGTTCACTATTTTTGGAATTCT
CCTTGCTAATAGTTACTTCTACTCTTGCTTTGTCCTGGATATCAATGGAAGATGTCCTCATTTCCATTTT
TTTTTTCAATTCGACGGCAAGGCGGGAGAAAAGGAACTAGGGATACAAAAATGCAATTACTAATGAAATC
CGTGAAATAATCATGGAAATGGGTGATGTAAGAATCTGATGAAACAAGTACAAATGTCTTTGGCCCATCA
ACTACGATGAGACTTACTAAGCTTTCATCAAATGCAGGTTAGAGAAGGAGAATGGTTTTTTTTTTTATTT
TTTGTACATAGATATTAGAGAAATATAATAAGTAGATTATAGATAAGATATCACCAAAGAGATATAACAG
TAGGGGGAATTTTTTTTTTTACAATATACTTGAAATATAGAAAGGATAAGGAGGTTGGGGGCGAGAGTGA
ACCTTAAAATTCCTCTTCCTCAGCGTATGAGTCGGCACCCACTTCGATGTAATCTCTTTCTAAAGCAGCC
AAATCTTCTCTAGCTTCGGTGAATTCACCTTCTTCCATACCTTCACCGACATACCAGTGGACGAAAGCAC
GTTTGGCATACATTAAATCGAATTTTCTATCGATTCTCTTCCAAGCCTCAGCAATGGATGTGGTATTTGA
CAACATACAGACGGCCCTATCCACAGTGG
